>Addgene plasmid #53186 | phH1-gRNA | addgene full sequence | sequence record 334787 | Addgene NGS Result
GAACGCTGACGTCATCAACCCGCTCCAAGGAATCGCGGGCCCAGTGTCACTAGGCGGGAACACCCAGCGC
GCGTGCGCCCTGGCAGGAAGATGGCTGTGAGGGACAGGGGAGTGGCGCCCTGCAATATTTGCATGTCGCT
ATGTGTTCTGGGAAATCACCATAAACGTGAAATGTCTTTGGATTTGGGAATCTTATAAGTTCTGTATGAG
ACCACTCTTTCCCAGGTCTTCGAGAAGACCTGTTTTAGAGCTAGAAATAGCAAGTTAAAATAAGGCTAGT
CCGTTATCAACTTGAAAAAGTGGCACCGAGTCGGTGCTTTTTTTGGTCTGAGACGCCGCGGTGGAGCTCC
AGCTTTTGTTCCCTTTAGTGAGGGTTAATTGCGCGCTTGGCGTAATCATGGTCATAGCTGTTTCCTGTGT
GAAATTGTTATCCGCTCACAATTCCACACAACATACGAGCCGGAAGCATAAAGTGTAAAGCCTGGGGTGC
CTAATGAGTGAGCTAACTCACATTAATTGCGTTGCGCTCACTGCCCGCTTTCCAGTCGGGAAACCTGTCG
TGCCAGCTGCATTAATGAATCGGCCAACGCGCGGGGAGAGGCGGTTTGCGTATTGGGCGCTCTTCCGCTT
CCTCGCTCACTGACTCGCTGCGCTCGGTCGTTCGGCTGCGGCGAGCGGTATCAGCTCACTCAAAGGCGGT
AATACGGTTATCCACAGAATCAGGGGATAACGCAGGAAAGAACATGTGAGCAAAAGGCCAGCAAAAGGCC
AGGAACCGTAAAAAGGCCGCGTTGCTGGCGTTTTTCCATAGGCTCCGCCCCCCTGACGAGCATCACAAAA
ATCGACGCTCAAGTCAGAGGTGGCGAAACCCGACAGGACTATAAAGATACCAGGCGTTTCCCCCTGGAAG
CTCCCTCGTGCGCTCTCCTGTTCCGACCCTGCCGCTTACCGGATACCTGTCCGCCTTTCTCCCTTCGGGA
AGCGTGGCGCTTTCTCATAGCTCACGCTGTAGGTATCTCAGTTCGGTGTAGGTCGTTCGCTCCAAGCTGG
GCTGTGTGCACGAACCCCCCGTTCAGCCCGACCGCTGCGCCTTATCCGGTAACTATCGTCTTGAGTCCAA
CCCGGTAAGACACGACTTATCGCCACTGGCAGCAGCCACTGGTAACAGGATTAGCAGAGCGAGGTATGTA
GGCGGTGCTACAGAGTTCTTGAAGTGGTGGCCTAACTACGGCTACACTAGAAGAACAGTATTTGGTATCT
GCGCTCTGCTGAAGCCAGTTACCTTCGGAAAAAGAGTTGGTAGCTCTTGATCCGGCAAACAAACCACCGC
TGGTAGCGGTGGTTTTTTTGTTTGCAAGCAGCAGATTACGCGCAGAAAAAAAGGATCTCAAGAAGATCCT
TTGATCTTTTCTACGGGGTCTGACGCTCAGTGGAACGAAAACTCACGTTAAGGGATTTTGGTCATGATCA
GAAGAACTCGTCAAGAAGGCGATAGAAGGCGATGCGCTGCGAATCGGGAGCGGCGATACCGTAAAGCACG
AGGAAGCGGTCAGCCCATTCGCCGCCAAGCTCTTCAGCAATATCACGGGTAGCCAACGCTATGTCCTGAT
AGCGGTCCGCCACACCCAGCCGGCCACAGTCGATGAATCCAGAAAAGCGGCCATTTTCCACCATGATATT
CGGCAAGCAGGCATCGCCATGGGTCACGACGAGATCCTCGCCGTCGGGCATGCTCGCCTTGAGCCTGGCG
AACAGTTCGGCTGGCGCGAGCCCCTGATGCTCTTCGTCCAGATCATCCTGATCGACAAGACCGGCTTCCA
TCCGAGTACGTGCTCGCTCGATGCGATGTTTCGCTTGGTGGTCGAATGGGCAGGTAGCCGGATCAAGCGT
ATGCAGCCGCCGCATTGCATCAGCCATGATGGATACTTTCTCGGCAGGAGCAAGGTGAGATGACAGGAGA
TCCTGCCCCGGCACTTCGCCCAATAGCAGCCAGTCCCTTCCCGCTTCAGTGACAACGTCGAGCACAGCTG
CGCAAGGAACGCCCGTCGTGGCCAGCCACGATAGCCGCGCTGCCTCGTCTTGCAGTTCATTCAGGGCACC
GGACAGGTCGGTCTTGACAAAAAGAACCGGGCGCCCCTGCGCTGACAGCCGGAACACGGCGGCATCAGAG
CAGCCGATTGTCTGTTGTGCCCAGTCATAGCCGAATAGCCTCTCCACCCAAGCGGCCGGAGAACCTGCGT
GCAATCCATCTTGTTCAATCATGCGAAACGATCCTCATCCTGTCTCTTGATCGATCTTTGCAAAAGCCTA
GGCCTCCAAAAAAGCCTCCTCACTACTTCTGGAATAGCTCAGAGGCCGAGGCGGCCTCGGCCTCTGCATA
AATAAAAAAAATTAGTCAGCCATGGGGCGGAGAATGGGCGGAACTGGGCGGAGTTAGGGGCGGGATGGGC
GGAGTTAGGGGCGGGACTATGGTTGCTGACTAATTGAGATGCATGCTTTGCATACTTCTGCCTGCTGGGG
AGCCTGGGGACTTTCCACACCTGGTTGCTGACTAATTGAGATGCATGCTTTGCATACTTCTGCCTGCTGG
GGAGCCTGGGGACTTTCCACACCCTAACTGACACACATTCCACAGCTGGTTCTTTCCGCCTCAGGACTCT
TCCTTTTTCAATATTATTGAAGCATTTATCAGGGTTATTGTCTCATGAGCGGATACATATTTGAATGTAT
TTAGAAAAATAAACAAATAGGGGTTCCGCGCACATTTCCCCGAAAAGTGCCACCTAAATTGTAAGCGTTA
ATATTTTGTTAAAATTCGCGTTAAATTTTTGTTAAATCAGCTCATTTTTTAACCAATAGGCCGAAATCGG
CAAAATCCCTTATAAATCAAAAGAATAGACCGAGATAGGGT
[37 nt withheld, positions 2912-2948]
AAAGAACGTGGACTCCAACGTCAAAGG
[49 nt withheld, positions 2976-3024]
T
[91 nt withheld, positions 3026-3116]
G
[124 nt withheld, positions 3118-3241]
CCCATTCGCCATTCAGGCTGCGCAACTGTTGGGAAGGGCGATCGGTGCGGGCCTCTTCGCTATTACGCCA
GCTGGCGAAAGGGGGATGTGCTGCAAGGCGATTAAGTTGGGTAACGCCAGGGTTTTCCCAGTCACGACGT
TGTAAAACGACGGCCAGTGAGCGCGCGTAATACGACTCACTATAGGGCGAATTGGGTACCCGTCTCACCT
Features (pLannotate 1.2.2; 14 found; start..end, strand, type, name):
      1..215     +  promoter       H1 promoter: human H1 RNA promoter
    242..317     +  misc_RNA       gRNA scaffold: guide RNA scaffold for the Streptococcus pyogenes CRISPR/Cas9 system
    362..380     -  promoter       T3 promoter: promoter for bacteriophage T3 RNA polymerase
    425..441     -  protein_bind   lac operator: The lac repressor binds to the lac operator to inhibit transcription in E. coli. This inhibition can be relieved by adding lactose or isopropyl-β-D-thiogalactopyranoside (IPTG). lac repressor encoded by lacI
    449..479     -  promoter       lac promoter: promoter for the E. coli lac operon
    494..515     -  protein_bind   CAP binding site: CAP binding activates transcription in the presence of cAMP. E. coli catabolite activator protein
    528..620     -  CDS            lacI (fragment): lac repressor; lacI; The lac repressor binds to the lac operator to inhibit transcription in E. coli. This inhibition can be relieved by adding lactose or isopropyl-β-D-thiogalactopyranoside (IPTG).
    803..1391    -  rep_origin     ori: high-copy-number ColE1/pMB1/pBR322/pUC origin of replication
   1468..2262    -  CDS            NeoR/KanR: aminoglycoside phosphotransferase from Tn5; aph(3')-II (or nptII); confers resistance to neomycin, kanamycin, and G418 (Geneticin®)
   2297..2654    -  promoter       SV40 promoter: SV40 enhancer and early promoter
   2656..2760    -  promoter       AmpR promoter: bla
   2813..3241    -  rep_origin     f1 ori (sequence partly withheld): f1 bacteriophage origin of replication; arrow indicates direction of (+) strand synthesis
   3246..3401    -  CDS            lacZα (fragment): LacZα fragment of β-galactosidase; lacZ fragment
   3409..3427    +  promoter       T7 promoter: promoter for bacteriophage T7 RNA polymerase
