[The description below was written by a language model from this plasmid's Addgene catalogue record and pLannotate feature annotations shown in this document.]
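Description:
phH1-gRNA is a small (about 3.45 kb) empty-backbone plasmid for expressing a Streptococcus pyogenes single guide RNA in mammalian cells, built on the pzDonor backbone. Its functional core is a human H1 RNA promoter, an RNA polymerase III promoter suited to producing short, uncapped, non-polyadenylated transcripts. It is followed after a short gap by the S. pyogenes Cas9 gRNA scaffold. The gap between promoter and scaffold is presumably where a target-specific protospacer is inserted by restriction-enzyme cloning, although the record does not name the enzymes or sites used. As supplied, the plasmid carries no targeting sequence and no Cas9 gene, so the nuclease or a dCas9 effector must be provided from a separate construct.

The plasmid is propagated in E. coli through a high-copy ColE1/pUC-type origin and selected with kanamycin. The resistance gene is the Tn5 aminoglycoside phosphotransferase (NeoR/KanR), which sits downstream of both a bacterial bla promoter and the SV40 enhancer/early promoter. This arrangement drives kanamycin resistance in bacteria and could in principle confer G418 resistance in mammalian cells. An f1 origin, T7 and T3 phage promoters, and remnants of the lac region (lac promoter and operator, CAP site, lacZα and lacI fragments) are leftovers of the cloning-vector backbone and play no part in guide expression. The associated publication describes multiplex CRISPR/Cas9 genome engineering from a single lentiviral vector. This suggests that the H1 cassette is one of several promoter–sgRNA modules intended for combination in such systems, though the record does not describe that assembly scheme.
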