Addgene plasmid #53186: phH1-gRNA
Purpose: (Empty Backbone) Expresses the S. pyogenes sgRNA from the H1 promoter
Depositing lab: Charles Gersbach. Depositing organization: Duke University. Publication: Multiplex CRISPR/Cas9-based genome engineering from a single lentiviral vector. Kabadi AM, Ousterout DG, Hilton IB, Gersbach CA. Nucleic Acids Res. 2014 Aug 13. pii: gku749. 10.1093/nar/gku749 PubMed 25122746.
Backbone
  Vector backbone: pzDonor
  Backbone size (bp): 3451
  Vector type: Mammalian Expression, CRISPR
  Promoter: human H1
Growth in bacteria
  Bacterial resistance: Kanamycin, 50 μg/mL
  Growth temperature: 37°C
  Growth strain: DH5alpha
  Copy number: Unknown
Gene/Insert
  Cloning method: Restriction Enzyme
  Sequencing primers: 3′ M13 Reverse
Terms and licenses: Academic/Nonprofit Terms; Industry Terms: Not Available to Industry
How to cite: phH1-gRNA was a gift from Charles Gersbach (Addgene plasmid # 53186 ; http://n2t.net/addgene:53186 ; RRID:Addgene_53186)
