>Addgene plasmid #53186 | phH1-gRNA | addgene partial sequence | sequence record 86612 | M13pUC-Fwd 5'-CCCAGTCACGACGTTGTAAAACG-3'
TATAGGGCGAATTGGGTACCCGTCTCACCTGAACGCTGACGTCATCAACCCGCTCCAAGGAATCGCGGGC
CCAGTGTCACTAGGCGGGAACACCCAGCGCGCGTGCGCCCTGGCAGGAAGATGGCTGTGAGGGACAGGGG
AGTGGCGCCCTGCAATATTTGCATGTCGCTATGTGTTCTGGGAAATCACCATAAACGTGAAATGTCTTTG
GATTTGGGAATCTTATAAGTTCTGTATGAGACCACTCTTTCCCAGGTCTTCGAGAAGACCTGTTTTAGAG
CTAGAAATAGCAAGTTAAAATAAGGCTAGTCCGTTATCAACTTGAAAAAGTGGCACCGAGTCGGTGCTTT
TTTTGGTCTGAGACGCCGCGGTGGAGCTCCAGCTTTTGTTCCCTTTAGTGAGGGTTAATTGCGCGCTTGG
CGTAATCATGGTCATAGCTGTTTCCTGTGTGAAATTGTTATCCGCTCACAATTCCACACAACATACGAGC
CGGAAGCATAAAGTGTAAAGCCTGGGGTGCCTAATGAGTGAGCTAACTCACATTAATTGCGTTGCGCTCA
CTGCCCGCTTTCCAGTCGGGAAACCTGTCGTGCCAGCTGCATTAATGAATCGGCCAACGCGCGGGGAGAG
GCGGTTTGCGTATTGGGCGCTCTTCCGCTTCCTCGCTCACTGACTCGCTGCGCTCGGTCGTTCGGCTGCG
GCGAGCGGTATCAGCTCACTCAAAGGCGGTAATACGGTTATCCACAGAATCAGGGGATAACGCAGGAAAG
AACATGTGAGCAAAAGGCCAGCAAAAGGCCAGGAACCGTAAAAAGGCCGCGTTGCTGGCGTTTTTCCATA
GGCTCCGCCCCCCTGACGAGCATCACAAAAATCGACGCTCAAGTC
